Addgene plasmid #147992: pAc5.1B-lambdaN-HA-DmCaf40-A253FY208A_X
Purpose: Insect Expression of DmCaf40-A253FY208A
Depositing lab: Elisa Izaurralde. Depositing organization: Max Planck Institute for Developmental Biology. Publication: A DDX6-CNOT1 complex and W-binding pockets in CNOT9 reveal direct links between miRNA target recognition and silencing. Chen Y, Boland A, Kuzuoglu-Ozturk D, Bawankar P, Loh B, Chang CT, Weichenrieder O, Izaurralde E. Mol Cell. 2014 Jun 5;54(5):737-50. doi: 10.1016/j.molcel.2014.03.034. Epub 2014 Apr 24. PubMed 24768540.
Backbone
  Vector backbone: Unknown
  Vector type: Insect Expression
Growth in bacteria
  Bacterial resistance: Ampicillin, 100 μg/mL
  Growth temperature: 37°C
  Growth strain: DH5alpha
  Copy number: Low Copy
Gene/Insert
  Gene/Insert name: DmCaf40-A253FY208A
  Species: D. melanogaster (fly)
  Entrez Gene: Rcd-1 (a.k.a. Dmel_CG14213, CAF40, CG14213, Caf40, Dmel\CG14213, Drcd-1)
  Cloning method: Unknown
Terms and licenses: Academic/Nonprofit Terms; Industry Terms: Not Available to Industry
Depositor comments: ORF extracted from NCBI: NM_167675.1 Plasmids from this collection were made available to the research community and donated after the lab closed. Please note that the sequence provided by the depositing laboratory may be theoretical/predicted or based on Sanger sequencing results. There may be discrepancies between sequencing results obtained by Addgene and the depositor sequence. If an Addgene verified sequence is not available, please contact before placing your order to request that our lab fully sequence the plasmid.
How to cite: pAc5.1B-lambdaN-HA-DmCaf40-A253FY208A_X was a gift from Elisa Izaurralde (Addgene plasmid # 147992 ; http://n2t.net/addgene:147992 ; RRID:Addgene_147992)
