[The description below was written by a language model from this plasmid's Addgene catalogue record and pLannotate feature annotations shown in this document.]
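Description:
pAc5.1B-lambdaN-HA-DmCaf40-A253FY208A_X is a 6,375-nt insect expression plasmid. The catalogue lists its backbone as unknown, but the name and annotated parts point to a pAc5.1-type vector. It is maintained in E. coli through a ColE1/pUC-family origin and selected with ampicillin via a β-lactamase gene under its own bla promoter. The catalogue lists it as low copy, although the annotation describes this origin type as high copy. A partial tetracycline-resistance sequence and a short SV40 large T antigen fragment are also annotated; these appear to be backbone remnants rather than functional units.

Expression is driven by the Drosophila melanogaster actin 5C promoter, a strong constitutive promoter commonly used in fly cell lines, and terminated by an SV40 polyadenylation signal. The open reading frame begins with a fragment of the bacteriophage lambda N protein, followed by the Caf40 coding sequence. The name also indicates an HA epitope tag between them, which the feature table did not pick up. The tool labelled the insert by similarity to human CNOT9, but the record identifies it as the fly orthologue (Rcd-1/Caf40), a subunit of the CCR4-NOT deadenylase complex, carrying the substitutions A253F and Y208A. A V5 tag lies downstream of the insert, but the record does not show whether it is translated in frame.

The lambda N peptide binds BoxB RNA hairpins, so fusions of this kind are typically used to tether a protein to a BoxB-bearing reporter mRNA and measure effects on its translation or stability. The associated publication concerns W-binding pockets in CNOT9 and miRNA-mediated silencing, so this mutant was probably made to test those pockets, although the record does not state the effect of the mutations.
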