Features (pLannotate 1.2.2; 10 found; start..end, strand, type, name):
     56..2568    +  promoter       Ac5 promoter: Drosophila melanogaster actin 5C promoter
   2588..2737    +  CDS            N (fragment): REGN_LAMBD - Experimental evidence at protein level: Swiss-Prot protein existence level 1. Plays a role as a transcriptional antitermination factor that allows the virus to initiate its lytic phase. Activates expression of the delayed viral early genes by modifying host RNA polymerase (RNAP) into a form that is resistant to termination signals. This antitermination function requires the host NusA protein which serves to stabilize the interaction between antitermination protein N and host RNA polymerase. From Escherichia phage lambda (Bacteriophage lambda).
   2795..3625    +  CDS            CNOT9 (fragment): CNOT9_HUMAN - Also known as RCD1, RQCD1. Experimental evidence at protein level: Swiss-Prot protein existence level 1. Component of the CCR4-NOT complex which is one of the major cellular mRNA deadenylases and is linked to various cellular processes including bulk mRNA degradation, miRNA-mediated repression, translational repression during translational initiation and general transcription regulation. Additional complex functions may be a consequence of its influence on mRNA expression. Involved in down- regulation of MYB- and JUN-dependent transcription. May play a role in cell differentiatio
   3660..3701    +  CDS            V5 tag: epitope tag from simian virus 5
   3801..3935    -  polyA_signal   SV40 poly(A) signal: SV40 polyadenylation signal
   3958..4042    -  CDS            large T antigen (fragment): large T antigen from SV40 (simian virus 40)
   4043..4513    +  CDS            TcR (fragment): tetracycline efflux protein; tet; confers resistance to tetracycline
   4557..5145    -  rep_origin     ori: high-copy-number ColE1/pMB1/pBR322/pUC origin of replication
   5316..6176    -  CDS            AmpR: β-lactamase; bla; confers resistance to ampicillin, carbenicillin, and related antibiotics
   6177..6281    -  promoter       AmpR promoter: bla
>Addgene plasmid #147992 | pAc5.1B-lambdaN-HA-DmCaf40-A253FY208A_X | depositor full sequence | sequence record 290439 | Full Sequence
CTTCAAGGAATTAATTCTATATTCTAAAAACACAAATGATACTTCTAAAAAAAATCATGAATGGCATCAA
CTCTGAATCAAATCTTTGCAGATGCACCTACTTCTCATTTCCACTGTCACATCATTTTTCCAGATCTCGC
TGCCTGTTATGTGGCCCACAAACCAAGACACGTTTTATGGCCATTAAAGCTGGCTGATCGTCGCCAAACA
CCAAATACATATCAATATGTACATTCGAGAAAGAAGCGATCAAAGAAGCGTCTTCGGGCGAGTAGGAGAA
TGCGGAGGAGAAGGAGAACGAGCTGATCTAGTATCTCTCCACAATCCAATGCCAACTGACCAACTGGCCA
TATTCGGAGCAATTTGAAGCCAATTTCCATCGCCTGGCGATCGCTCCATTCTTGGCTATATGTTTTTCAC
CGTTCCCGGGGCCATTTTCAAAGACTCGTCGGTAAGATAAGATTGTGTCACTCGCTGTCTCTCTTCATTT
GTCGAAGAATGCTGAGGAATTTCGCGATGACGTCGGCGAGTATTTTGAAGAATGAGAATAATTTGTATTT
ATACGAAAATCAGTTAGTGGAATTTTCTACAAAAACATGTTATCTATAGATAATTTTGTTGCAAAATATG
TTGACTATGACAAAGATTGTATGTATATACCTTTAATGTATTCTCATTTTCTTATGTATTTATAATGGCA
ATGATGATACTGATGATATTTTAAGATGATGCCAGACCACAGGCTGATTTCTGCGTCTTTTGCCGAACGC
AGTGCATGTGCGGTTGTTGTTTTTTGGAATAGTTTCAATTTTCGGACTGTCCGCTTTGATTTCAGTTTCT
TGGCTTATTCAAAAAGCAAAGTAAAGCCAAAAAAGCGAGATGGCAATACCAAATGCGGCAAAACGGTAGT
GGAAGGAAAGGGGTGCGGGGCAGCGGAAGGAAGGGTGGGGCGGGGCGTGGCGGGGTCTGTGGCTGGGCGC
GACGTCACCGACGTTGGAGCCACTCCTTTGACCATGTGTGCGTGTGTGTATTATTCGTGTCTCGCCACTC
GCCGGTTGTTTTTTTCTTTTTATCTCGCTCTCTCTAGCGCCATCTCGTACGCATGCTCAACGCACCGCAT
GTTGCCGTGTCCTTTATGCGTCATTTTGGCTCGAAATAGGCAATTATTTAAACAAAGATTAGTCAACGAA
AACGCTAAAATAAATAAGTCTACAATATGGTTACTTATTGCCATGTGTGTGCAGCCAACGATAGCAACAA
AAGCAACAACACAGTGGCTTTCCCTCTTTCACTTTTTGTTTGCAAGCGCGTGCGAGCAAGACGGCACGAC
CGGCAAACGCAATTACGCTGACAAAGAGCAGACGAAGTTTTGGCCGAAAAACATCAAGGCGCCTGATACG
AATGCATTTGCAATAACAATTGCGATATTTAATATTGTTTATGAAGCTGTTTGACTTCAAAACACACAAA
AAAAAAAATAAAACAAATTATTTGAAAGAGAATTAGGAATCGGACAGCTTATCGTTACGGGCTAACAGCA
CACCGAGACGAAATAGCTTACCTGACGTCACAGCCTCTGGAAGAACTGCCGCCAAGCAGAGAGAGAGAGA
AAAAGAGGGAGAGCAGCTTAGACCGCATGTGCTTGTGTGTGAGGCGTCTCTCTCTTCGTCTCCTGTTTGC
GCAAACGCATAGACTGCACTGAGAAAATCGATTACCTATTTTTTATGAATGAATATTTGCACTATTACTA
TTCAAAACTATTAAGATAGCAATCACATTCAATAGCCAAATACTATACCACCTGAGCGATGCAACGAAAT
GATCAATTTGAGCAAAAATGCTGCATATTTAGGACGGCATCATTATAGAAATGCTTCTTGCTGTGTACTT
TTCTCTCGTCTGGCAGCTGTTTCGCCGTTATTGTTAAAACCGGCTTAAGTTAGGTGTGTTTTCTACGACT
AGTGATGCCCCTACTAGAAGATGTGTGTTGCACAAATGTCCCTGAATAACCAATTTGAAGTGCAGATAGC
AGTAAACGTAAGCTAATATGAATATTATTTAACTGTAATGTTTTAATATCGCTGGACATTACTAATAAAC
CCACTATAAACACATGTACATATGTATGTTTTGGCATACAATGAGTAGTTGGGGAAAAAATGTGTAAAAG
CACCGTGACCATCACAGCATAAAGATAACCAGCTGAAGTATCGAATATGAGTAACCCCCAAATTGAATCA
CATGCCGCAACTGATAGGACCCATGGAAGTACACTCTTCATGGCGATATACAAGACACACACAAGCACGA
ACACCCAGTTGCGGAGGAAATTCTCCGTAAATGAAAACCCAATCGGCGAACAATTCATACCCATATATGG
TAAAAGTTTTGAACGCGACTTGAGAGCGGAGAGCATTGCGGCTGATAAGGTTTTAGCGCTAAGCGGGCTT
TATAAAACGGGCTGCGGGACCAGTTTTCATATCACTACCGTTTGAGTTCTTGTGCTGTGTGGATACTCCT
CCCGACACAAAGCCGCTCCATCAGCCAGCAGTCGTCTAATCCAGAGACCCCGGATCGGGGTACCAACATG
GACGCACAAACACGACGACGTGAGCGTCGCGCTGAGAAACAAGCTCAATGGAAAGCTGCAAACGGTGGAT
CTCCTCCACATATGGCTTACCCATACGATGTTCCAGATTACGCTCCTCCAAGCTTAATTAAGATGAGTGC
TCAACCGAGTCCGCATATGAATCCTCAGCAGCAGCAGCAGCAGCAACAGCAGCAGCAGCAGACCGAGCAG
GAGAAGGTGTACCAGTGGATCAATGAGCTGGCCCATCCGGACACGCGTGAAACCGCTCTGCTCGAGCTAA
GCAAGAAGCGTGAGACGGACCTGGCCCCCATGCTGTGGAACAGCTTCGGGACCGCCTGCGCCCTGTTGCA
GGAGATTGTTAACATCTACCCATCGATAACGCCGCCCACTTTGACGGCCCACCAGTCGAACCGCGTGTGC
AACGCCCTGGCGCTGCTGCAGTGCGTCGCCTCGCACCCGGAGACTCGCACGGCCTTCCTGCAGGCCCAGA
TACCGCTGTACTTGTACCCTTTCTTGTCGACCACGTCCAAGACCAGGCCCTTCGAGTACTTGCGCCTGAC
CAGTTTGGGCGTGATTGGTGCTCTGGTCAAGACCGACGAACAGGAGGTGATCACCTTTCTGCTGACCACC
GAGATCGTGCCCCTTTGTCTGAGCATCATGGACAGCGGATCGGAGCTGAGCAAGACTGTGGCCACTTTCA
TCATCCAGAAGATCCTGCTCGATGAGTCGGGTCTGTCGTACATCTGCCAGACCGCCGAACGCTTTTCGCA
CGTGGCCATCACCCTGGGCAAAATGGTCATCCAGCTGGCGAAGGATCCATGCGCCCGGCTGTTGAAGCAT
GTGGTGCGCTGCTATCTGCGTCTTTCGGACAATACACGCGCTCGCAAGTTCCTGGGACAGTGTCTGCCCG
ATCAGCTGCGTGACGGCACCTTTGCGCTGTGCCTGCAAGAGGACAAGTCGACCAAGCAGTGGCTGCAGAT
GCTGCTCAAGAACCTGGAACTCGGCGCCACTCCGCAGCAGATCGGCATGTCGCCACTGGGCTCCTAGTCT
AGAGGGCCCGCGGTTCGAAGGTAAGCCTATCCCTAACCCTCTCCTCGGTCTCGATTCTACGCGTACCGGT
CATCATCACCATCACCATTGAGTTTAAACCCGCTGATCAGCCTCGACTGTGCCTTCTAAGGCCTGAGCTC
GCTGATCAGCCTCGATCGAGGATCCAGACATGATAAGATACATTGATGAGTTTGGACAAACCACAACTAG
AATGCAGTGAAAAAAATGCTTTATTTGTGAAATTTGTGATGCTATTGCTTTATTTGTAACCATTATAAGC
TGCAATAAACAAGTTAACAACAACAATTGCATTCATTTTATGTTTCAGGTTCAGGGGGAGGTGTGGGAGG
TTTTTTAAAGCAAGTAAAACCTCTACAAATGTGGTATGGCTGATTATGATCAGTCGACCGATGCCCTTGA
GAGCCTTCAACCCAGTCAGCTCCTTCCGGTGGGCGCGGGGCATGACTATCGTCGCCGCACTTATGACTGT
CTTCTTTATCATGCAACTCGTAGGACAGGTGCCGGCAGCGCTCTGGGTCATTTTCGGCGAGGACCGCTTT
CGCTGGAGCGCGACGATGATCGGCCTGTCGCTTGCGGTATTCGGAATCTTGCACGCCCTCGCTCAAGCCT
TCGTCACTGGTCCCGCCACCAAACGTTTCGGCGAGAAGCAGGCCATTATCGCCGGCATGGCGGCCGACGC
GCTGGGCTACGTCTTGCTGGCGTTCGCGACGCGAGGCTGGATGGCCTTCCCCATTATGATTCTTCTCGCT
TCCGGCGGCATCGGGATGCCCGCGTTGCAGGCCATGCTGTCCAGGCAGGTAGATGACGACCATCAGGGAC
AGCTTCAAGGATCGCTCGCGGCTCTTACCAGCCAGCAAAAGGCCAGGAACCGTAAAAAGGCCGCGTTGCT
GGCGTTTTTCCATAGGCTCCGCCCCCCTGACGAGCATCACAAAAATCGACGCTCAAGTCAGAGGTGGCGA
AACCCGACAGGACTATAAAGATACCAGGCGTTTCCCCCTGGAAGCTCCCTCGTGCGCTCTCCTGTTCCGA
CCCTGCCGCTTACCGGATACCTGTCCGCCTTTCTCCCTTCGGGAAGCGTGGCGCTTTCTCAATGCTCACG
CTGTAGGTATCTCAGTTCGGTGTAGGTCGTTCGCTCCAAGCTGGGCTGTGTGCACGAACCCCCCGTTCAG
CCCGACCGCTGCGCCTTATCCGGTAACTATCGTCTTGAGTCCAACCCGGTAAGACACGACTTATCGCCAC
TGGCAGCAGCCACTGGTAACAGGATTAGCAGAGCGAGGTATGTAGGCGGTGCTACAGAGTTCTTGAAGTG
GTGGCCTAACTACGGCTACACTAGAAGGACAGTATTTGGTATCTGCGCTCTGCTGAAGCCAGTTACCTTC
GGAAAAAGAGTTGGTAGCTCTTGATCCGGCAAACAAACCACCGCTGGTAGCGGTGGTTTTTTTGTTTGCA
AGCAGCAGATTACGCGCAGAAAAAAAGGATCTCAAGAAGATCCTTTGATCTTTTCTACGGGGTCTGACGC
TCAGTGGAACGAAAACTCACGTTAAGGGATTTTGGTCATGAGATTATCAAAAAGGATCTTCACCTAGATC
CTTTTAAATTAAAAATGAAGTTTTAAATCAATCTAAAGTATATATGAGTAAACTTGGTCTGACAGTTACC
AATGCTTAATCAGTGAGGCACCTATCTCAGCGATCTGTCTATTTCGTTCATCCATAGTTGCCTGACTCCC
CGTCGTGTAGATAACTACGATACGGGAGGGCTTACCATCTGGCCCCAGTGCTGCAATGATACCGCGAGAC
CCACGCTCACCGGCTCCAGATTTATCAGCAATAAACCAGCCAGCCGGAAGGGCCGAGCGCAGAAGTGGTC
CTGCAACTTTATCCGCCTCCATCCAGTCTATTAATTGTTGCCGGGAAGCTAGAGTAAGTAGTTCGCCAGT
TAATAGTTTGCGCAACGTTGTTGCCATTGCTGCAGGCATCGTGGTGTCACGCTCGTCGTTTGGTATGGCT
TCATTCAGCTCCGGTTCCCAACGATCAAGGCGAGTTACATGATCCCCCATGTTGTGCAAAAAAGCGGTTA
GCTCCTTCGGTCCTCCGATCGTTGTCAGAAGTAAGTTGGCCGCAGTGTTATCACTCATGGTTATGGCAGC
ACTGCATAATTCTCTTACTGTCATGCCATCCGTAAGATGCTTTTCTGTGACTGGTGAGTACTCAACCAAG
TCATTCTGAGAATAGTGTATGCGGCGACCGAGTTGCTCTTGCCCGGCGTCAACACGGGATAATACCGCGC
CACATAGCAGAACTTTAAAAGTGCTCATCATTGGAAAACGTTCTTCGGGGCGAAAACTCTCAAGGATCTT
ACCGCTGTTGAGATCCAGTTCGATGTAACCCACTCGTGCACCCAACTGATCTTCAGCATCTTTTACTTTC
ACCAGCGTTTCTGGGTGAGCAAAAACAGGAAGGCAAAATGCCGCAAAAAAGGGAATAAGGGCGACACGGA
AATGTTGAATACTCATACTCTTCCTTTTTCAATATTATTGAAGCATTTATCAGGGTTATTGTCTCATGAG
CGGATACATATTTGAATGTATTTAGAAAAATAAACAAATAGGGGTTCCGCGCACATTTCCCCGAAAAGTG
CCACCTGACGTCTAAGAAACCATTATTATCATGACATTAACCTATAAAAATAGGCGTATCACGAGGCCCT
TTCGT
